>Addgene plasmid #233207 | pMXs-jRCaMP1b | addgene full sequence | sequence record 462991 | Addgene NGS Result
TCGGCGACACAGTGTGGGTCCGCCGACACCAGACTAAGAACCTAGAACCTCGCTGGAAAGGACCTTACAC
AGTCCTGCTGACCACCCCCACCGCCCTCAAAGTAGACGGCATCGCAGCTTGGATACACGCCGCCCACGTG
AAGGCTGCCGACCCCGGGGGTGGACCATCCTCTAGACTGCCGGATCTAGCTAGTTAATCGACGGTATCGA
TAAGCTATCAAACAAGTTTGTACAAAAAAGCAGGCTCCACCAGGAACCAATTCAGTCGACTGGATCCGGT
ACGCCACCATGCTGCAGAACGAGCTTGCTCTTAAGTTGGCTGGACTTGATATTAACAAGACTGGAGGAGG
TTCTCATCATCATCATCATCATGGTATGGCTAGCATGACTGGTGGACAGCAAATGGGTCGGGATCTGTAC
GACGATGACGATAAGGATCTCGCAACAATGGTCGACTCATCGCGACGTAAGTGGAATAAGTGGGGTCACG
CAGTCAGAGCTATAGGTCGGCTGAGCTCAGCGAACAACACCGAAATGATGTACCCAGCGGATGGTGGTCT
GCGTGGTTACACTCACATGGCGCTGAAAGTTGATGGCGGCGGTCACCTGTCCTGTTCTTTCGTGACCACC
TACCGCTCCAAAAAGACTGTCGGCAACATTAAGATGCCTGCCATTCATTACGTCAGCCACCGTCTGGAGC
GCCTGGAGGAGAGCGATAACGAAATGTTTGTCGTACAGCGTGAACACGCAGTTGCCAAGTTTGTGGGCCT
GGGTGGTGGCGGCGGTACCGGAGGGAGCATGAACTCCCTGATCAAGGAGAACATGCGTATGAAAGTGGTT
CTGGAAGGCTCCGTAAACGGCCACCAGTTCAAATGCACTGGTGAAGGCGAAGGCAACCCGTATATGGGCA
CCCAGACTATGCGTATCAAAGTGATCGAGGGTGGTCCGCTGCCGTTTGCGTTCGACATCCTGGCGACGTC
CTTTATGTATGGCTCCCGTACCTTCATCAAATATCCGAAAGGCATCCCGGATTTCTTTAAGCAGTCCTTC
CCGGAAGGTTTTACCTGGGAACGTGTGACCCGTTACGAAGACGGCGGCGTAATTACCGTTATGCAAGACA
CGTCTCTGGAGGATGGCTGCCTGGTGTATCACGTGCAGGTTCGCGGTGTGAACTTCCCGAGCAATGGTGC
TGTAATGCAAAAGAAAACCAAAGGTTGGGAGCCTACGGACTCCCAACTGACTGAAGAGCAGATCGCAGAA
TTTAAAGAGGCTTTCTCCCTATTTGACAAGGACGGGGATGGGACAATAACAACCAAGGAGATGGGGACGG
TGATGCGGTCTCTGGGGCAGAACCCCACAGAAGCAGAGCTGCAGGACATGATCAATGAAGTAGATGCCGA
CGGTGACGGCACAATCGACTTCCCTGAGTTCCTGATTATGATGGCAGGCAAAATGAAATACACAGACAGT
GAAGAAGAAATTAGAGAAGCGTTCGGCGTGTTTGATAAGGATGGCAATGGCTACATCAGTGCAGCAGAGC
TTCGCCACGTGATGACAAACCTTGGAGAGAAGTTAACAGATGAAGAGGTTGATGAAATGATCAGGGAAGC
AGACAGCGATGGGGATGGTCAGGTAAACTACGAAGAGTTTGTACAAATGATGACAGCGAAGTGAGATATC
TAGACCCAGCTTTCTTGTACAAAGTGGTTCGATAGCTTATCGATAATCAACCTCTGGATTACAAAATTTG
TGAAAGATTGACTGGTATTCTTAACTATGTTGCTCCTTTTACGCTATGTGGATACGCTGCTTTAATGCCT
TTGTATCATGCTATTGCTTCCCGTATGGCTTTCATTTTCTCCTCCTTGTATAAATCCTGGTTGCTGTCTC
TTTATGAGGAGTTGTGGCCCGTTGTCAGGCAACGTGGCGTGGTGTGCACTGTGTTTGCTGACGCAACCCC
CACTGGTTGGGGCATTGCCACCACCTGTCAGCTCCTTTCCGGGACTTTCGCTTTCCCCCTCCCTATTGCC
ACGGCGGAACTCATCGCCGCCTGCCTTGCCCGCTGCTGGACAGGGGCTCGGCTGTTGGGCACTGACAATT
CCGTGGTGTTGTCGGGGAAATCATCGTCCTTTCCTTGGCTGCTCGCCTGTGTTGCCACCTGGATTCTGCG
CGGGACGTCCTTCTGCTACGTCCCTTCGGCCCTCAATCCAGCGGACCTTCCTTCCCGCGGCCTGCTGCCG
GCTCTGCGGCCTCTTCCGCGTCTTCGCCTTCGCCCTCAGACGAGTCGGATCTCCCTTTGGGCCGCCTCCC
CGCATCGATACCGTCGACGATAAAATAAAAGATTTTATTTAGTCTCCAGAAAAAGGGGGGAATGAAAGAC
CCCACCTGTAGGTTTGGCAAGCTAGCTTAAGTAACGCCATTTTGCAAGGCATGGAAAAATACATAACTGA
GAATAGAGAAGTTCAGATCAAGGTCAGGAACAGATGGAACAGCTGAATATGGGCCAAACAGGATATCTGT
GGTAAGCAGTTCCTGCCCCGGCTCAGGGCCAAGAACAGATGGAACAGCTGAATATGGGCCAAACAGGATA
TCTGTGGTAAGCAGTTCCTGCCCCGGCTCAGGGCCAAGAACAGATGGTCCCCAGATGCGGTCCAGCCCTC
AGCAGTTTCTAGAGAACCATCAGATGTTTCCAGGGTGCCCCAAGGACCTGAAATGACCCTGTGCCTTATT
TGAACTAACCAATCAGTTCGCTTCTCGCTTCTGTTCGCGCGCTTCTGCTCCCCGAGCTCAATAAAAGAGC
CCACAACCCCTCACTCGGGGCGCCAGTCCTCCGATTGACTGAGTCGCCCGGGTACCCGTGTATCCAATAA
ACCCTCTTGCAGTTGCATCCGACTTGTGGTCTCGCTGTTCCTTGGGAGGGTCTCCTCTGAGTGATTGACT
ACCCGTCAGCGGGGGTCTTTCACATGCAGCATGTATCAAAATTAATTTGGTTTTTTTTCTTAAGTATTTA
CATTAAATGGCCATAGTTGCATTAATGAATCGGCCAACGCGCGGGGAGAGGCGGTTTGCGTATTGGGCGC
TCTTCCGCTTCCTCGCTCACTGACTCGCTGCGCTCGGTCGTTCGGCTGCGGCGAGCGGTATCAGCTCACT
CAAAGGCGGTAATACGGTTATCCACAGAATCAGGGGATAACGCAGGAAAGAACATGTGAGCAAAAGGCCA
GCAAAAGGCCAGGAACCGTAAAAAGGCCGCGTTGCTGGCGTTTTTCCATAGGCTCCGCCCCCCTGACGAG
CATCACAAAAATCGACGCTCAAGTCAGAGGTGGCGAAACCCGACAGGACTATAAAGATACCAGGCGTTTC
CCCCTGGAAGCTCCCTCGTGCGCTCTCCTGTTCCGACCCTGCCGCTTACCGGATACCTGTCCGCCTTTCT
CCCTTCGGGAAGCGTGGCGCTTTCTCATAGCTCACGCTGTAGGTATCTCAGTTCGGTGTAGGTCGTTCGC
TCCAAGCTGGGCTGTGTGCACGAACCCCCCGTTCAGCCCGACCGCTGCGCCTTATCCGGTAACTATCGTC
TTGAGTCCAACCCGGTAAGACACGACTTATCGCCACTGGCAGCAGCCACTGGTAACAGGATTAGCAGAGC
GAGGTATGTAGGCGGTGCTACAGAGTTCTTGAAGTGGTGGCCTAACTACGGCTACACTAGAAGAACAGTA
TTTGGTATCTGCGCTCTGCTGAAGCCAGTTACCTTCGGAAAAAGAGTTGGTAGCTCTTGATCCGGCAAAC
AAACCACCGCTGGTAGCGGTGGTTTTTTTGTTTGCAAGCAGCAGATTACGCGCAGAAAAAAAGGATCTCA
AGAAGATCCTTTGATCTTTTCTACGGGGTCTGACGCTCAGTGGAACGAAAACTCACGTTAAGGGATTTTG
GTCATGAGATTATCAAAAAGGATCTTCACCTAGATCCTTTTGCGGCCGGCCGCAAATCAATCTAAAGTAT
ATATGAGTAAACTTGGTCTGACAGTTACCAATGCTTAATCAGTGAGGCACCTATCTCAGCGATCTGTCTA
TTTCGTTCATCCATAGTTGCCTGACTCCCCGTCGTGTAGATAACTACGATACGGGAGGGCTTACCATCTG
GCCCCAGTGCTGCAATGATACCGCGAGACCCACGCTCACCGGCTCCAGATTTATCAGCAATAAACCAGCC
AGCCGGAAGGGCCGAGCGCAGAAGTGGTCCTGCAACTTTATCCGCCTCCATCCAGTCTATTAATTGTTGC
CGGGAAGCTAGAGTAAGTAGTTCGCCAGTTAATAGTTTGCGCAACGTTGTTGCCATTGCTACAGGCATCG
TGGTGTCACGCTCGTCGTTTGGTATGGCTTCATTCAGCTCCGGTTCCCAACGATCAAGGCGAGTTACATG
ATCCCCCATGTTGTGCAAAAAAGCGGTTAGCTCCTTCGGTCCTCCGATCGTTGTCAGAAGTAAGTTGGCC
GCAGTGTTATCACTCATGGTTATGGCAGCACTGCATAATTCTCTTACTGTCATGCCATCCGTAAGATGCT
TTTCTGTGACTGGTGAGTACTCAACCAAGTCATTCTGAGAATAGTGTATGCGGCGACCGAGTTGCTCTTG
CCCGGCGTCAATACGGGATAATACCGCGCCACATAGCAGAACTTTAAAAGTGCTCATCATTGGAAAACGT
TCTTCGGGGCGAAAACTCTCAAGGATCTTACCGCTGTTGAGATCCAGTTCGATGTAACCCACTCGTGCAC
CCAACTGATCTTCAGCATCTTTTACTTTCACCAGCGTTTCTGGGTGAGCAAAAACAGGAAGGCAAAATGC
CGCAAAAAAGGGAATAAGGGCGACACGGAAATGTTGAATACTCATACTCTTCCTTTTTCAATATTATTGA
AGCATTTATCAGGGTTATTGTCTCATGAGCGGATACATATTTGAATGTATTTAGAAAAATAAACAAATAG
GGGTTCCGCGCACATTTCCCCGAAAAGTGCCACCTGCATAATGAAAGACCCCACCTGTAGGTTTGGCAAG
CTAGCTTAAGTAACGCCATTTTGCAAGGCATGGAAAAATACATAACTGAGAATAGAAAAGTTCAGATCAA
GGTCAGGAACAGATGGAACAGCTGAATATGGGCCAAACAGGATATCTGTGGTAAGCAGTTCCTGCCCCGG
CTCAGGGCCAAGAACAGATGGAACAGCTGAATATGGGCCAAACAGGATATCTGTGGTAAGCAGTTCCTGC
CCCGGCTCAGGGCCAAGAACAGATGGTCCCCAGATGCGGTCCAGCCCTCAGCAGTTTCTAGAGAACCATC
AGATGTTTCCAGGGTGCCCCAAGGACCTGAAATGACCCTGTGCCTTATTTGAACTAACCAATCAGTTCGC
TTCTCGCTTCTGTTCGCGCGCTTCTGCTCCCCGAGCTCAATAAAAGAGCCCACAACCCCTCACTCGGCGC
GCCAGTCCTCCGATTGACTGAGTCGCCCGGGTACCCGTGTATCCAATAAACCCTCTTGCAGTTGCATCCG
ACTTGTGGTCTCGCTGTTCCTTGGGAGGGTCTCCTCTGAGTGATTGACTACCCGTCAGCGGGGGTCTTTC
ATTTGGGGGCTCGTCCGGGATCGGGAGACCCCTGCCCAGGGACCACCGACCCACCACCGGGAGGTAAGCT
GGCCAGCAACTTATCTGTGTCTGTCCGATTGTCTAGTGTCTATGACTGATTTTATGCGCCTGCGTCGGTA
CTAGTTAGCTAACTAGCTCTGTATCTGGCGGACCCGTGGTGGAACTGACGAGTTCGGAACACCCGGCCGC
AACCCTGGGAGACGTCCCAGGGACTTCGGGGGCCGTTTTTGTGGCCCGACCTGAGTCCAAAAATCCCGAT
CGTTTTGGACTCTTTGGTGCACCCCCCTAATAGGAGGGATATGTGGTTCTGGTAGGAGACGAGAACCTAA
AACAGTTCCCGCCTCCGTCTGAATTTTTGCTTTCGGTTTGGGACCGAAGCCGCGCCGCGCGTCTTGTCTG
CTGCAGCATCGTTCTGTGTTGTCTCTGTCTGACTGTGTTTCTGTATTTGTCTGAAAATTAGGGCCAGACT
GTTACCACTCCCTTAAGTTTGACCTTAGGTCACTGGAAAGATGTCGAGCGGATCGCTCACAACCAGTCGG
TAGATGTCAAGAAGAGACGTTGGGTTACCTTCTGCTCTGCAGAATGGCCAACCTTTAACGTCGGATGGCC
GCGAGACGGCACCTTTAACCGAGACCTCATCACCCAGGTTAAGATCAAGGTCTTTTCACCTGGCCCGCAT
GGACACCCAGACCAGGTCCCCTACATCGTGACCTGGGAAGCCTTGGCTTTTGACCCCCCTCCCTGGGTCA
AGCCCTTTGTACACCCTAAGCCTCCGCCTCCTCTTCCTCCATCCGCCCCGTCTCTCCCCCTTGAACCTCC
TCGTTCGACCCCGCCTCGATCCTCCCTTTATCCAGCCCTCACTCCTTCTCTAGGCGCCCCCATATGGCCA
TATGAGATCTTATATGGGGCACCCCCGCCCCTTGTAAACTTCCCTGACCCTGACATGACAAGAGTTACTA
ACAGCCCCTCTCTCCAAGCTCACTTACAGGCTCTCTACTTAGTCCAGCACGAAGTCTGGAGACCTCTGGC
GGCAGCCTACCAAGAACAACTGGACCGACCGGTGGTACCTCACCCTTACCGAG
Features (pLannotate 1.2.2; 17 found; start..end, strand, type, name):
    198..216     -  misc_feature   MCS (fragment): pBluescript multiple cloning site
    222..246     +  protein_bind   attB1: mutant version of attB; recombination site for the Gateway® BP reaction BP Clonase™
    355..375     +  CDS            capTEV™ (fragment): composite tag for in vivo biotinylation, TEV protease cleavage, and 6xHis tagging
    373..1671    +  CDS            RCaMP: RCaMP is a basic (constitutively fluorescent) red fluorescent protein published in 2013, derived from Entacmaea quadricolor.
   1684..1708    -  protein_bind   attB2: mutant version of attB; recombination site for the Gateway® BP reaction BP Clonase™
   1725..2313    +  misc_feature   WPRE: woodchuck hepatitis virus posttranscriptional regulatory element
   2371..2492    +  LTR            3' LTR (ΔU3) (fragment): self-inactivating 3' long terminal repeat (LTR) from Moloney murine leukemia virus
   2493..2962    +  LTR            LTR: long terminal repeat from Moloney murine leukemia virus
   3028..3080    -  CDS            lacI (fragment): lac repressor; lacI; The lac repressor binds to the lac operator to inhibit transcription in E. coli. This inhibition can be relieved by adding lactose or isopropyl-β-D-thiogalactopyranoside (IPTG).
   3263..3851    -  rep_origin     ori: high-copy-number ColE1/pMB1/pBR322/pUC origin of replication
   4015..4875    -  CDS            AmpR: β-lactamase; bla; confers resistance to ampicillin, carbenicillin, and related antibiotics
   4876..4980    -  promoter       AmpR promoter: bla
   5010..5603    +  LTR            LTR: long terminal repeat from Moloney murine leukemia virus
   5666..5865    +  misc_feature   MMLV Ψ: packaging signal of Moloney murine leukemia virus (MMLV)
   5917..6005    +  misc_feature   MESV Ψ (fragment): packaging signal of murine embryonic stem cell virus
   6082..6498    +  CDS            gag (truncated): truncated Moloney murine leukemia virus (MMLV) gag gene lacking the start codon
   6508..179     +  misc_feature   pol region (across the origin): Moloney murine leukemia virus (MMLV) pol region containing the splice acceptor site
