[The description below was written by a language model from this plasmid's Addgene catalogue record and pLannotate feature annotations shown in this document.]
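Description:
pMXs-jRCaMP1b is a Moloney murine leukemia virus-based gammaretroviral expression vector built on the Gateway-adapted pMXs-gw backbone, intended for delivering the red genetically encoded calcium indicator jRCaMP1b into mammalian cells. In bacteria it is maintained through a high-copy ColE1/pUC-type origin and selected with ampicillin via the β-lactamase gene and its native promoter. The full annotated sequence is about 6.7 kb.

The viral portion begins with a 5' MMLV LTR, followed by the MMLV packaging signal (with a fragment annotated as MESV Ψ), a truncated gag lacking its start codon, and a pol region carrying the splice acceptor. Together these elements allow the genomic RNA to be packaged when gag, pol and env are supplied in trans by a packaging cell line, and they support efficient expression of the downstream insert. No separate internal promoter is annotated, so transcription of the reporter is presumably driven by the 5' LTR, as is typical for pMXs vectors. The synthetic jRCaMP1b coding sequence, detected as RCaMP and preceded by a short match consistent with a His-tag leader, sits between attB1 and attB2 sites left by Gateway recombination. A WPRE downstream of the insert enhances transcript stability and expression, and the 3' LTR closes the proviral unit. One fragment of that region is annotated as ΔU3, but the adjacent LTR annotation means the record does not clearly establish a self-inactivating design.

The construct is used to produce retrovirus for stable expression of a red calcium reporter. The associated work concerns direct conversion of cells to motor neurons, where such a reporter would serve to image calcium activity.
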