Addgene plasmid #233207: pMXs-jRCaMP1b
Purpose: Retroviral expression of jRCaMP1b calcium reporter
Depositing lab: Kate Galloway. Depositing organization: Massachusetts Institute of Technology. Publication: Compact transcription factor cassettes generate functional, engraftable motor neurons by direct conversion. Wang NB, Adewumi HO, Lende-Dorn BA, Beitz AM, O'Shea TM, Galloway KE. Cell Syst. 2025 Mar 10:101206. doi: 10.1016/j.cels.2025.101206. PubMed 40086435.
Backbone
  Vector backbone: pMXs-gw
  Vector type: Mammalian Expression, Retroviral
Growth in bacteria
  Bacterial resistance: Ampicillin, 100 μg/mL
  Growth temperature: 30°C
  Growth strain: NEB Stable
  Copy number: High Copy
Gene/Insert
  Gene/Insert name: jRCaMP1b
  Species: Synthetic
  Cloning method: Gateway Cloning
Terms and licenses: Academic/Nonprofit Terms; Industry Terms: Not Available to Industry
How to cite: pMXs-jRCaMP1b was a gift from Kate Galloway (Addgene plasmid # 233207 ; http://n2t.net/addgene:233207 ; RRID:Addgene_233207)
