>Addgene plasmid #233207 | pMXs-jRCaMP1b | depositor partial sequence | sequence record 458811 | jRCaMP1b
ATGCTGCAGAACGAGCTTGCTCTTAAGTTGGCTGGACTTGATATTAACAAGACTGGAGGAGGTTCTCATC
ATCATCATCATCATGGTATGGCTAGCATGACTGGTGGACAGCAAATGGGTCGGGATCTGTACGACGATGA
CGATAAGGATCTCGCAACAATGGTCGACTCATCGCGACGTAAGTGGAATAAGTGGGGTCACGCAGTCAGA
GCTATAGGTCGGCTGAGCTCAGCGAACAACACCGAAATGATGTACCCAGCGGATGGTGGTCTGCGTGGTT
ACACTCACATGGCGCTGAAAGTTGATGGCGGCGGTCACCTGTCCTGTTCTTTCGTGACCACCTACCGCTC
CAAAAAGACTGTCGGCAACATTAAGATGCCTGCCATTCATTACGTCAGCCACCGTCTGGAGCGCCTGGAG
GAGAGCGATAACGAAATGTTTGTCGTACAGCGTGAACACGCAGTTGCCAAGTTTGTGGGCCTGGGTGGTG
GCGGCGGTACCGGAGGGAGCATGAACTCCCTGATCAAGGAGAACATGCGTATGAAAGTGGTTCTGGAAGG
CTCCGTAAACGGCCACCAGTTCAAATGCACTGGTGAAGGCGAAGGCAACCCGTATATGGGCACCCAGACT
ATGCGTATCAAAGTGATCGAGGGTGGTCCGCTGCCGTTTGCGTTCGACATCCTGGCGACGTCCTTTATGT
ATGGCTCCCGTACCTTCATCAAATATCCGAAAGGCATCCCGGATTTCTTTAAGCAGTCCTTCCCGGAAGG
TTTTACCTGGGAACGTGTGACCCGTTACGAAGACGGCGGCGTAATTACCGTTATGCAAGACACGTCTCTG
GAGGATGGCTGCCTGGTGTATCACGTGCAGGTTCGCGGTGTGAACTTCCCGAGCAATGGTGCTGTAATGC
AAAAGAAAACCAAAGGTTGGGAGCCTACGGACTCCCAACTGACTGAAGAGCAGATCGCAGAATTTAAAGA
GGCTTTCTCCCTATTTGACAAGGACGGGGATGGGACAATAACAACCAAGGAGATGGGGACGGTGATGCGG
TCTCTGGGGCAGAACCCCACAGAAGCAGAGCTGCAGGACATGATCAATGAAGTAGATGCCGACGGTGACG
GCACAATCGACTTCCCTGAGTTCCTGATTATGATGGCAGGCAAAATGAAATACACAGACAGTGAAGAAGA
AATTAGAGAAGCGTTCGGCGTGTTTGATAAGGATGGCAATGGCTACATCAGTGCAGCAGAGCTTCGCCAC
GTGATGACAAACCTTGGAGAGAAGTTAACAGATGAAGAGGTTGATGAAATGATCAGGGAAGCAGACAGCG
ATGGGGATGGTCAGGTAAACTACGAAGAGTTTGTACAAATGATGACAGCGAAG
